>Addgene plasmid #244514 | R929-X63-566 | addgene full sequence | sequence record 488774 | Addgene NGS Result
TTAATACGACTCACTATAGGGGAATTGTGAGCGGATAACAATTCCCCTCTAGAAATAATTTTGTTTAACT
TTAAGAAGGAGATATACATATGAGATCCCATCACCATCACCATCACGGCAAAATCGAAGAAGGTAAACTG
GTAATCTGGATTAACGGCGATAAAGGCTATAACGGTCTCGCTGAAGTCGGTAAGAAATTCGAGAAAGATA
CCGGAATTAAAGTCACCGTTGAGCATCCGGATAAACTGGAAGAGAAATTCCCACAGGTTGCGGCAACTGG
CGATGGCCCTGACATTATCTTCTGGGCACACGACCGCTTTGGTGGCTACGCTCAATCTGGCCTGTTGGCT
GAAATCACCCCGGACAAAGCGTTCCAGGACAAGCTGTATCCGTTTACCTGGGATGCCGTACGTTACAACG
GCAAGCTGATTGCTTACCCGATCGCTGTTGAAGCGTTATCGCTGATTTATAACAAAGATCTGCTGCCGAA
CCCGCCAAAAACCTGGGAAGAGATCCCGGCGCTGGATAAAGAACTGAAAGCGAAAGGTAAGAGCGCGCTG
ATGTTCAACCTGCAAGAACCGTACTTCACCTGGCCGCTGATTGCTGCTGACGGGGGTTATGCGTTCAAGT
ATGAAAACGGCAAGTACGACATTAAAGACGTGGGCGTGGATAACGCTGGCGCGAAAGCGGGTCTGACCTT
CCTGGTTGACCTGATTAAAAACAAACACATGAATGCAGACACCGATTACTCCATCGCAGAAGCTGCCTTT
AATAAAGGCGAAACAGCGATGACCATCAACGGCCCGTGGGCATGGTCCAACATCGACACCAGCAAAGTGA
ATTATGGTGTAACGGTACTGCCGACCTTCAAGGGTCAACCATCCAAACCGTTCGTTGGCGTGCTGAGCGC
AGGTATTAACGCCGCCAGTCCGAACAAAGAGCTGGCAAAAGAGTTCCTCGAAAACTATCTGCTGACTGAT
GAAGGTCTGGAAGCGGTTAATAAAGACAAACCGCTGGGTGCCGTAGCGCTGAAGTCTTACGAGGAAGAGT
TGGCGAAAGATCCACGTATTGCCGCCACCATGGAAAACGCCCAGAAAGGTGAAATCATGCCGAACATCCC
GCAGATGTCCGCTTTCTGGTATGCCGTGCGTACTGCGGTGATCAACGCCGCCAGCGGTCGTCAGACTGTC
GATGAAGCCCTGAAAGACGCGCAGACTAATTCGGGATCTGATATCACAAGTTTGTACAAAAAAGTTGGCG
AGAATCTGTACTTTCAGGGTATGACCGAGTATAAACTGGTCGTCGTCGGTGCGGGTGGCGTGGGTAAGAG
CGCTCTGACGATCCAGCTGATTCAAAACCACTTTGTTGACGAGTACGATCCGACCATCGAAGATAGCTAT
CGCAAACAAGTTGTGATTGACGGCGAAACGTGTCTGCTGGACATCCTGGACACCGCGGGTAAAGAAGAGT
ACTCTGCAATGCGTGACCAGTACATGCGTACGGGCGAGGGCTTTTTGTGCGTGTTCGCAATCAATAACAG
CAAAAGCTTCGCGGACATTAATCTGTATCGTGAACAGATTAAGCGCGTGAAAGATAGCGACGATGTTCCG
ATGGTTTTGGTCGGTAACAAGTGCGATCTGCCGACCCGTACCGTAGATACGAAACAAGCGCATGAACTGG
CGAAGTCCTACGGTATTCCGTTCATCGAGACTAGCGCCAAGACCCGCCAGGGCGTGGAGGATGCCTTCTA
TACCCTGGTTCGTGAAATTCGCCAGTACCGTATGAAATAGTAATCAACTTTCTTGTACAAAGTGGTGATA
TCGCTAGCTAGATAGCTAGAAGCTTGCGGCCGCACAGCTGTATACACGTGCAAGCCAGCCAGAACTCGCT
CCTGAAGACCCAGAGGATCTCGAGCACCACCACCACCACCACTAATGTTAATTAAGTTGGGCGTTCCTAG
GCTGATAAAACAGAATTTGCCTGGCGGCAGTAGCGCGGTGGTCCCACCTGACCCCATGCCGAACTCAGAA
GTGAAACGCCGTAGCGCCGATGGTAGTGTGGGGTCTCCCCATGCGAGAGTAGGGAACTGCCAGGCATCAA
ATAAAACGAAAGGCTCAGTCGAAAGACTGGGCCTTTCGTTTTATCTGTTGTTTGTCGGTGAACGCTCTCC
TGAGTAGGACAAATCCGCCGGGAGCGGATTTGAACGTTGCGAAGCAACGGCCCGGAGGGTGGCGGGCAGG
ACGCCCGCCATAAACTGCCAGGCATCAAATTAAGCAGAAGGCCATCCTGACGGATGGCCTTTTTGCGTTT
CTACAAACTCTTTTGTTTATTTTTCTAAATACATTCAAATATGTATCCGCTGAGCAATAACTAGCATAAC
CCCTTGGGGCCTCTAAACGGGTCTTGAGGGGTTTTTTGCTGAAAGGAGGAACTATATCCGGATTGGCGAA
TGGG
[124 nt withheld, positions 2455-2578]
C
[91 nt withheld, positions 2580-2670]
A
[49 nt withheld, positions 2672-2720]
CCTTTGACGTTGGAGTCCACGTTCTTT
[37 nt withheld, positions 2748-2784]
ACCCTATCTCGGTCTATTCTTTTGATTTATAAGGGATTTTGCCGATTTCGGCCTATTGGTTAAAAAATGA
GCTGATTTAACAAAAATTTAACGCGAATTTTAACAAAATATTAACGTTTACAATTTCTGGCGGCACGATG
GCATGAGATTATCAAAAAGGATCTTCACCTAGATCCTTTTAAATTAAAAATGAAGTTTTAAATCAATCTA
AAGTATATATGAGTAAACTTGGTCTGACAGTTACCAATGCTTAATCAGTGAGGCACCTATCTCAGCGATC
TGTCTATTTCGTTCATCCATAGTTGCCTGACTCCCCGTCGTGTAGATAACTACGATACGGGAGGGCTTAC
CATCTGGCCCCAGTGCTGCAATGATACCGCGAGACCCACGCTCACCGGCTCCAGATTTATCAGCAATAAA
CCAGCCAGCCGGAAGGGCCGAGCGCAGAAGTGGTCCTGCAACTTTATCCGCCTCCATCCAGTCTATTAAT
TGTTGCCGGGAAGCTAGAGTAAGTAGTTCGCCAGTTAATAGTTTGCGCAACGTTGTTGCCATTGCTACAG
GCATCGTGGTGTCACGCTCGTCGTTTGGTATGGCTTCATTCAGCTCCGGTTCCCAACGATCAAGGCGAGT
TACATGATCCCCCATGTTGTGCAAAAAAGCGGTTAGCTCCTTCGGTCCTCCGATCGTTGTCAGAAGTAAG
TTGGCCGCAGTGTTATCACTCATGGTTATGGCAGCACTGCATAATTCTCTTACTGTCATGCCATCCGTAA
GATGCTTTTCTGTGACTGGTGAGTACTCAACCAAGTCATTCTGAGAATAGTGTATGCGGCGACCGAGTTG
CTCTTGCCCGGCGTCAATACGGGATAATACCGCGCCACATAGCAGAACTTTAAAAGTGCTCATCATTGGA
AAACGTTCTTCGGGGCGAAAACTCTCAAGGATCTTACCGCTGTTGAGATCCAGTTCGATGTAACCCACTC
GTGCACCCAACTGATCTTCAGCATCTTTTACTTTCACCAGCGTTTCTGGGTGAGCAAAAACAGGAAGGCA
AAATGCCGCAAAAAAGGGAATAAGGGCGACACGGAAATGTTGAATACTCATACTCTTCCTTTTTCAATCA
TGATTGAAGCATTTATCAGGGTTATTGTCTCATGAGCGGATACATATTTGAATGTATTTAGAAAAATAAA
CAAATAGGTCATGACCAAAATCCCTTAACGTGAGTTTTCGTTCCACTGAGCGTCAGACCCCGTAGAAAAG
ATCAAAGGATCTTCTTGAGATCCTTTTTTTCTGCGCGTAATCTGCTGCTTGCAAACAAAAAAACCACCGC
TACCAGCGGTGGTTTGTTTGCCGGATCAAGAGCTACCAACTCTTTTTCCGAAGGTAACTGGCTTCAGCAG
AGCGCAGATACCAAATACTGTCCTTCTAGTGTAGCCGTAGTTAGGCCACCACTTCAAGAACTCTGTAGCA
CCGCCTACATACCTCGCTCTGCTAATCCTGTTACCAGTGGCTGCTGCCAGTGGCGATAAGTCGTGTCTTA
CCGGGTTGGACTCAAGACGATAGTTACCGGATAAGGCGCAGCGGTCGGGCTGAACGGGGGGTTCGTGCAC
ACAGCCCAGCTTGGAGCGAACGACCTACACCGAACTGAGATACCTACAGCGTGAGCTATGAGAAAGCGCC
ACGCTTCCCGAAGGGAGAAAGGCGGACAGGTATCCGGTAAGCGGCAGGGTCGGAACAGGAGAGCGCACGA
GGGAGCTTCCAGGGGGAAACGCCTGGTATCTTTATAGTCCTGTCGGGTTTCGCCACCTCTGACTTGAGCG
TCGATTTTTGTGATGCTCGTCAGGGGGGCGGAGCCTATGGAAAAACGCCAGCAACGCGGCCTTTTTACGG
TTCCTGGCCTTTTGCTGGCCTTTTGCTCACATGTTCTTTCCTGCGTTATCCCCTGATTCTGTGGATAACC
GTATTACCGCCTTTGAGTGAGCTGATACCGCTCGCCGCAGCCGAACGACCGAGCGCAGCGAGTCAGTGAG
CGAGGAAGCGGAAGAGCGCCTGATGCGGTATTTTCTCCTTACGCATCTGTGCGGTATTTCACACCGCAAT
GGTGCACTCTCAGTACAATCTGCTCTGATGCCGCATAGTTAAGCCAGTATACACTCCGCTATCGCTACGT
GACTGGGTCATGGCTGCGCCCCGACACCCGCCAACACCCGCTGACGCGCCCTGACGGGCTTGTCTGCTCC
CGGCATCCGCTTACAGACAAGCTGTGACCGTCTCCGGGAGCTGCATGTGTCAGAGGTTTTCACCGTCATC
ACCGAAACGCGCGAGGCAGCTGCGGTAAAGCTCATCAGCGTGGTCGTGAAGCGATTCACAGATGTCTGCC
TGTTCATCCGCGTCCAGCTCGTTGAGTTTCTCCAGAAGCGTTAATGTCTGGCTTCTGATAAAGCGGGCCA
TGTTAAGGGCGGTTTTTTCCTGTTTGGTCACTGATGCCTCCGTGTAAGGGGGATTTCTGTTCATGGGGGT
AATGATACCGATGAAACGAGAGAGGATGCTCACGATACGGGTTACTGATGATGAACATGCCCGGTTACTG
GAACGTTGTGAGGGTAAACAACTGGCGGTATGGATGCGGCGGGACCAGAGAAAAATCACTCAGGGTCAAT
GCCAGCGCTTCGTTAATACAGATGTAGGTGTTCCACAGGGTAGCCAGCAGCATCCTGCGATGCAGATCCG
GAACATAATGGTGCAGGGCGCTGACTTCCGCGTTTCCAGACTTTACGAAACACGGAAACCGAAGACCATT
CATGTTGTTGCTCAGGTCGCAGACGTTTTGCAGCAGCAGTCGCTTCACGTTCGCTCGCGTATCGGTGATT
CATTCTGCTAACCAGTAAGGCAACCCCGCCAGCCTAGCCGGGTCCTCAACGACAGGAGCACGATCATGCT
AGTCATGCCCCGCGCCCACCGGAAGGAGCTGACTGGGTTGAAGGCTCTCAAGGGCATCGGTCGAGATCCC
GGTGCCTAATGAGTGAGCTAACTTACATTAATTGCGTTGCGCTCACTGCCCGCTTTCCAGTCGGGAAACC
TGTCGTGCCAGCTGCATTAATGAATCGGCCAACGCGCGGGGAGAGGCGGTTTGCGTATTGGGCGCCAGGG
TGGTTTTTCTTTTCACCAGTGAGACGGGCAACAGCTGATTGCCCTTCACCGCCTGGCCCTGAGAGAGTTG
CAGCAAGCGGTCCACGCTGGTTTGCCCCAGCAGGCGAAAATCCTGTTTGATGGTGGTTAACGGCGGGATA
TAACATGAGCTGTCTTCGGTATCGTCGTATCCCACTACCGAGATGTCCGCACCAACGCGCAGCCCGGACT
CGGTAATGGCGCGCATTGCGCCCAGCGCCATCTGATCGTTGGCAACCAGCATCGCAGTGGGAACGATGCC
CTCATTCAGCATTTGCATGGTTTGTTGAAAACCGGACATGGCACTCCAGTCGCCTTCCCGTTCCGCTATC
GGCTGAATTTGATTGCGAGTGAGATATTTATGCCAGCCAGCCAGACGCAGACGCGCCGAGACAGAACTTA
ATGGGCCCGCTAACAGCGCGATTTGCTGGTGACCCAATGCGACCAGATGCTCCACGCCCAGTCGCGTACC
GTCTTCATGGGAGAAAATAATACTGTTGATGGGTGTCTGGTCAGAGACATCAAGAAATAACGCCGGAACA
TTAGTGCAGGCAGCTTCCACAGCAATGGCATCCTGGTCATCCAGCGGATAGTTAATGATCAGCCCACTGA
CGCGTTGCGCGAGAAGATTGTGCACCGCCGCTTTACAGGCTTCGACGCCGCTTCGTTCTACCATCGACAC
CACCACGCTGGCACCCAGTTGATCGGCGCGAGATTTAATCGCCGCGACAATTTGCGACGGCGCGTGCAGG
GCCAGACTGGAGGTGGCAACGCCAATCAGCAACGACTGTTTGCCCGCCAGTTGTTGTGCCACGCGGTTGG
GAATGTAATTCAGCTCCGCCATCGCCGCTTCCACTTTTTCCCGCGTTTTCGCAGAAACGTGGCTGGCCTG
GTTCACCACGCGGGAAACGGTCTGATAAGAGACACCGGCATACTCTGCGACATCGTATAACGTTACTGGT
TTCACATTCACCACCCTGAATTGACTCTCTTCCGGGCGCTATCATGCCATACCGCGAAAGGTTTTGCGCC
ATTCGATGGTGTCCGGGATCTCGACGCTCTCCCTTATGCGACTCCTGCATTAGGAAGCAGCCCAGTAGTA
GGTTGAGGCCGTTGAGCACCGCCGCCGCAAGGAATGGTGCATGCAAGGAGATGGCGCCCAACAGTCCCCC
GGCCACGGGGCCTGCCACCATACCCACGCCGAAACAAGCGCTCATGAGCCCGAAGTGGCGAGCCCGATCT
TCCCCATCGGTGATGTCGGCGATATAGGCGCCAGCAACCGCACCTGTGGCGCCGGTGATGCCGGCCACGA
TGCGTCCGGCGTAGAGGATCGAGATCGATCTCGATCCCGCGAAA
Features (pLannotate 1.2.2; 26 found; start..end, strand, type, name):
      2..20      +  promoter       T7 promoter: promoter for bacteriophage T7 RNA polymerase
     21..45      +  protein_bind   lac operator: The lac repressor binds to the lac operator to inhibit transcription in E. coli. This inhibition can be relieved by adding lactose or isopropyl-β-D-thiogalactopyranoside (IPTG). lac repressor encoded by lacI
     60..82      +  RBS            RBS: efficient ribosome binding site from bacteriophage T7 gene 10 (Olins and Rangwala, 1989)
     99..116     +  CDS            7xHis (fragment): 6xHis affinity tag
    120..1217    +  CDS            MBP: maltose binding protein from E. coli; malE (mutated); This version of the gene does not encode a signal sequence, so MBP will remain in the cytosol.
   1237..1254    +  protein_bind   attB1 (fragment): mutant version of attB; core recombination site for the Gateway® BP reaction BP Clonase™
   1281..1787    +  CDS            NRAS (fragment): RASN_HUMAN - Also known as HRAS1. Experimental evidence at protein level: Swiss-Prot protein existence level 1. Ras proteins bind GDP/GTP and possess intrinsic GTPase activity. From Homo sapiens (Human).
   1798..1815    -  protein_bind   attB2 (fragment): mutant version of attB; core recombination site for the Gateway® BP reaction BP Clonase™
   1915..1932    +  CDS            9xHis (fragment): 9xHis affinity tag
   1979..2094    +  ncRNA          5S rRNA: Accession: RF00001 - 5S ribosomal RNA
   2098..2184    +  terminator     rrnB T1 terminator: Escherichia coli rrnB; transcription terminator T1 from the E. coli rrnB gene
   2276..2303    +  terminator     rrnB T2 terminator: transcription terminator T2 from the E. coli rrnB gene
   2322..2361    +  promoter       AmpR promoter (fragment): bla
   2371..2418    +  terminator     T7 terminator: transcription terminator for bacteriophage T7 RNA polymerase
   2455..2910    +  rep_origin     f1 ori (sequence partly withheld): f1 bacteriophage origin of replication; arrow indicates direction of (+) strand synthesis
   3025..3885    -  CDS            AmpR: β-lactamase; bla; confers resistance to ampicillin, carbenicillin, and related antibiotics
   3886..3978    -  promoter       AmpR promoter: bla
   4059..4647    +  rep_origin     ori: high-copy-number ColE1/pMB1/pBR322/pUC origin of replication
   4833..4972    -  misc_feature   bom: basis of mobility region from pBR322
   5074..5265    -  CDS            rop: Rop protein, which maintains plasmids at low copy number; rop
   5282..5662    +  CDS            YPB1_ECOLX: Protein predicted: Swiss-Prot protein existence level 4. From Escherichia coli.
   5724..5788    -  CDS            TcR (fragment): tetracycline efflux protein; tet; confers resistance to tetracycline
   5803..5824    -  protein_bind   CAP binding site: CAP binding activates transcription in the presence of cAMP. E. coli catabolite activator protein
   5837..6919    -  CDS            lacI: lac repressor; lacI; The lac repressor binds to the lac operator to inhibit transcription in E. coli. This inhibition can be relieved by adding lactose or isopropyl-β-D-thiogalactopyranoside (IPTG).
   6920..6997    -  promoter       lacI promoter: lacI
   7005..7284    -  CDS            TcR (fragment): tetracycline efflux protein; tet; confers resistance to tetracycline
