[The description below was written by a language model from this plasmid's Addgene catalogue record and pLannotate feature annotations shown in this document.]
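Description:
R929-X63-566 is a bacterial expression plasmid built on the pDest-566 Gateway destination backbone, designed to produce a truncated, mutant human NRAS protein in E. coli. The sequenced plasmid is about 7.3 kb. It is propagated through a ColE1/pMB1-type origin and selected with ampicillin via the β-lactamase gene. The catalogue lists it as high copy, although the feature table also detects the rop gene and the pBR322 bom region, elements characteristic of pET-style backbones that normally moderate copy number. An f1 origin and remnants of a tetracycline resistance gene are also present as backbone carry-over.

Expression is driven by a T7 promoter followed by a lac operator and the phage T7 gene 10 ribosome binding site, with a plasmid-borne lacI gene supplying repressor. Transcription therefore depends on a host providing T7 RNA polymerase and is inducible with IPTG. The open reading frame begins with a His6 tag fused to a signal-sequence-less maltose binding protein, which stays in the cytosol and serves as both a solubility enhancer and an affinity handle. This is followed by an attB1 site left from Gateway recombination, then a TEV protease site (named in the catalogue entry but not annotated in the feature table) that allows the tags to be removed, and finally residues 1-169 of human NRAS carrying the Q61K substitution. An attB2 site lies downstream, followed by rrnB and T7 terminators. A short His-tag-like annotation after attB2 appears to be backbone sequence rather than part of the stated fusion. The construct is intended for producing recombinant NRAS Q61K; the record does not specify any downstream applications.
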