Addgene plasmid #244514: R929-X63-566
Purpose: Bacterial protein expression of His6-MBP-tev-Hs.NRAS(1-169) Q61K
Depositing lab: Dominic Esposito. Depositing organization: Frederick National Laboratory.
Backbone
  Vector backbone: pDest-566
  Backbone size w/o insert (bp): 6800
  Vector type: Bacterial Expression
Growth in bacteria
  Bacterial resistance: Ampicillin, 100 μg/mL
  Growth temperature: 37°C
  Growth strain: DH5alpha
  Copy number: High Copy
Gene/Insert
  Gene/Insert name: His6-MBP-tev-Hs.NRAS(1-169) Q61K
  Species: H. sapiens (human)
  Entrez Gene: NRAS (a.k.a. ALPS4, CMNS, KRAS, N-ras, NCMS, NRAS1, NS6)
  Tag / fusion protein: His6-MBP (N terminal on insert)
  Cloning method: Gateway Cloning
Terms and licenses: Academic/Nonprofit Terms; Industry Terms: Not Available to Industry
How to cite: R929-X63-566 was a gift from Dominic Esposito (Addgene plasmid # 244514 ; http://n2t.net/addgene:244514 ; RRID:Addgene_244514)
